Addgene plasmid #194416: LT1_77_TU1of2-6_HOhomology
Purpose: (Empty Backbone) TU1 backbone (for TU #1 for plasmid with 2-6 TUs) with HO homology arms for Saccharomyces cerevisiae
Depositing lab: Lisbeth Olsson. Depositing organization: Chalmers University of Technology. Publication: ScEnSor Kit for Saccharomyces cerevisiae Engineering and Biosensor-Driven Investigation of the Intracellular Environment. Torello Pianale L, Olsson L. ACS Synth Biol. 2023 Aug 8. doi: 10.1021/acssynbio.3c00124. PubMed 37552581.
Backbone
  Vector backbone: MoClo YTK
  Vector type: Bacterial Expression, Synthetic Biology
Growth in bacteria
  Bacterial resistance: Ampicillin, 100 μg/mL
  Growth temperature: 37°C
  Growth strain: DH5alpha
  Copy number: High Copy
Gene/Insert
  Gene/Insert name: None
  Mutation: NA
Resource information
  A portion of this plasmid was derived from a plasmid made by: GFP dropout cassette from Addgene plasmid #65154
Terms and licenses: Academic/Nonprofit Terms; Industry Terms: Not Available to Industry
How to cite: LT1_77_TU1of2-6_HOhomology was a gift from Lisbeth Olsson (Addgene plasmid # 194416 ; http://n2t.net/addgene:194416 ; RRID:Addgene_194416)
