[The description below was written by a language model from this plasmid's Addgene catalogue record and pLannotate feature annotations shown in this document.]
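Description:
LT1_77_TU1of2-6_HOhomology is an empty acceptor backbone built on the MoClo Yeast Toolkit (YTK) framework and belonging to a kit for Saccharomyces cerevisiae engineering and biosensor work. It is intended to receive the first transcriptional unit (TU1) in assemblies that will ultimately combine two to six transcriptional units, and according to the catalogue entry it carries homology arms to the yeast HO locus so that the assembled DNA can be targeted to that site in the genome. The plasmid is about 4.3 kb and is propagated in E. coli, where a high-copy ColE1/pUC-type origin drives replication and the β-lactamase gene (AmpR), with its own bla promoter, provides ampicillin selection. No yeast replication origin or yeast selectable marker appears among the annotated features.

In place of an insert, the vector holds a GFP dropout cassette derived from another toolkit plasmid: a superfolder GFP coding sequence followed by the rrnB T1 and T7Te bacterial transcription terminators. In MoClo-style Golden Gate cloning such a cassette acts as a visual screening placeholder. Colonies retaining the uncut backbone fluoresce green, while successful replacement of the cassette by promoter, coding sequence and terminator parts yields non-fluorescent colonies. The promoter driving sfGFP, the Type IIS restriction sites, the assembly connectors that define the TU1 position, and the HO homology arms themselves are not picked up by the automated annotation, so their positions and lengths cannot be stated from this record. These elements presumably lie in the unannotated regions flanking the dropout cassette and the bacterial maintenance elements.
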