Features (pLannotate 1.2.2; 6 found; start..end, strand, type, name):
    373..1086    +  CDS            superfolder GFP: GFP variant that folds robustly even when fused to poorly folded proteins (Pédelacq et al., 2006)
   1098..1169    +  terminator     rrnB T1 terminator: transcription terminator T1 from the E. coli rrnB gene
   1185..1212    +  terminator     T7Te terminator: phage T7 early transcription terminator
   2053..2913    -  CDS            AmpR: β-lactamase; bla; confers resistance to ampicillin, carbenicillin, and related antibiotics
   2914..3018    -  promoter       AmpR promoter: bla
   3121..3709    +  rep_origin     ori: high-copy-number ColE1/pMB1/pBR322/pUC origin of replication
>Addgene plasmid #194416 | LT1_77_TU1of2-6_HOhomology | addgene full sequence | sequence record 382893 | Addgene NGS Result
TCCCTGAATTCGCATCTAGATGGTAGAGCCACAAACAGCCGGTACAAGCAACGATCTCCAGGACCATCTG
AATCATGCGCGGATGACACGAACTCACGACGGCGATCACAGACATTAACCCACAGTACAGACACTGCGAC
AACGTGGCAATTCGTCGCAATACCGTCTCACTGAACTGGCCGATAATTGCAGACGAACGTGAGACCGAAA
GTGAAACGTGATTTCATGCGTCATTTTGAACATTTTGTAAATCTTATTTAATAATGTGTGCGGCAATTCA
CATTTAATTTATGAATGTTTTCTTAACATCGCGGCAACTCAAGAAACGGCAGGTTCGGATCTTAGCTACT
AGAGAAAGAGGAGAAATACTAGATGCGTAAAGGCGAAGAGCTGTTCACTGGTGTCGTCCCTATTCTGGTG
GAACTGGATGGTGATGTCAACGGTCATAAGTTTTCCGTGCGTGGCGAGGGTGAAGGTGACGCAACTAATG
GTAAACTGACGCTGAAGTTCATCTGTACTACTGGTAAACTGCCGGTTCCTTGGCCGACTCTGGTAACGAC
GCTGACTTATGGTGTTCAGTGCTTTGCTCGTTATCCGGACCATATGAAGCAGCATGACTTCTTCAAGTCC
GCCATGCCGGAAGGCTATGTGCAGGAACGCACGATTTCCTTTAAGGATGACGGCACGTACAAAACGCGTG
CGGAAGTGAAATTTGAAGGCGATACCCTGGTAAACCGCATTGAGCTGAAAGGCATTGACTTTAAAGAGGA
CGGCAATATCCTGGGCCATAAGCTGGAATACAATTTTAACAGCCACAATGTTTACATCACCGCCGATAAA
CAAAAAAATGGCATTAAAGCGAATTTTAAAATTCGCCACAACGTGGAGGATGGCAGCGTGCAGCTGGCTG
ATCACTACCAGCAAAACACTCCAATCGGTGATGGTCCTGTTCTGCTGCCAGACAATCACTATCTGAGCAC
GCAAAGCGTTCTGTCTAAAGATCCGAACGAGAAACGCGATCATATGGTTCTGCTGGAGTTCGTAACCGCA
GCGGGCATCACGCATGGTATGGATGAACTGTACAAATGACCAGGCATCAAATAAAACGAAAGGCTCAGTC
GAAAGACTGGGCCTTTCGTTTTATCTGTTGTTTGTCGGTGAACGCTCTCTACTAGAGTCACACTGGCTCA
CCTTCGGGTGGGCCTTTCTGCGTTTATAGGTCTCAGCTGCCAATGAGACGACGGGGTCATCACGGCTCAT
CATGCGCCAAACAAATGTGTGCAATACACGCTCGGATGACTGCATGATGACCGCACTGACTGGGGACAGC
AGATCCACCTAAGCCTGTGAGAGAAGCAGACACCCGACAGATCAAGGCAGTTAACTAGTGCACTGCAGTA
CATAACCCCTAGGTCTTCCTGAGAGTTATCGTGTTGCATCTGCGGCTTTAAATTGATGTATCTCATCGCA
GGCACGGGCAGTACAGTGCCCTGAGCGTAGGGAAAAATGAAAAAAAGGATGTAACTTTTAACATAATTCC
AGCACGCAGCGATTGGGTATAATGAAGATTGTTAAGTTCAACAACATGTGAAATTCTTAGCTCCGCAACT
TGCTTGAATTATGAGCTCTAAGATTCAAGAAGTAAATAGGTCATATAATGGAATGATAGTAGTACTTGAT
AAAGGAACCATGTGATCTTACGTTGATATGAAAATAATTCTCTCACAGAAGTCAGTTTGTATGACTAACA
TAGAGAGTAATTGCTTTTCGGATAAAATCGCACCTAACAAAGATTACCTTTTGTAAAGCCTCCAGAACAG
CTATGAATGTTCGTTATTCTACGCACTTTCTTTCATACATCTTGATCCGCCTTTTTTGATGTAGGTTTTA
ACGCGGCAAAACATATTAATTTTTCTGATTTGGAAAAATAAAGAGTTAGTTCTGCCCCGAGCGGCCGCGA
TTATCAAAAAGGATCTTCACCTAGATCCTTTTAAATTAAAAATGAAGTTTTAAATCAATCTAAAGTATAT
ATGAGTAAACTTGGTCTGACAGTTACCAATGCTTAATCAGTGAGGCACCTATCTCAGCGATCTGTCTATT
TCGTTCATCCATAGTTGCCTGACTCCCCGTCGTGTAGATAACTACGATACGGGAGGGCTTACCATCTGGC
CCCAGTGCTGCAATGATACCGCGGGACCCACGCTCACCGGCTCCAGATTTATCAGCAATAAACCAGCCAG
CCGGAAGGGCCGAGCGCAGAAGTGGTCCTGCAACTTTATCCGCCTCCATCCAGTCTATTAATTGTTGCCG
GGAAGCTAGAGTAAGTAGTTCGCCAGTTAATAGTTTGCGCAACGTTGTTGCCATTGCTACAGGCATCGTG
GTGTCACGCTCGTCGTTTGGTATGGCTTCATTCAGCTCCGGTTCCCAACGATCAAGGCGAGTTACATGAT
CCCCCATGTTGTGCAAAAAAGCGGTTAGCTCCTTCGGTCCTCCGATCGTTGTCAGAAGTAAGTTGGCCGC
AGTGTTATCACTCATGGTTATGGCAGCACTGCATAATTCTCTTACTGTCATGCCATCCGTAAGATGCTTT
TCTGTGACTGGTGAGTACTCAACCAAGTCATTCTGAGAATAGTGTATGCGGCGACCGAGTTGCTCTTGCC
CGGCGTCAATACGGGATAATACCGCGCCACATAGCAGAACTTTAAAAGTGCTCATCATTGGAAAACGTTC
TTCGGGGCGAAAACTCTCAAGGATCTTACCGCTGTTGAGATCCAGTTCGATGTAACCCACTCGTGCACCC
AACTGATCTTCAGCATCTTTTACTTTCACCAGCGTTTCTGGGTGAGCAAAAACAGGAAGGCAAAATGCCG
CAAAAAAGGGAATAAGGGCGACACGGAAATGTTGAATACTCATACTCTTCCTTTTTCAATATTATTGAAG
CATTTATCAGGGTTATTGTCTCATGAGCGGATACATATTTGAATGTATTTAGAAAAATAAACAAATAGGG
GTTCCGCGCACATTTCCCCGAAAAGTGCCACCTGTCATGACCAAAATCCCTTAACGTGAGTTTTCGTTCC
ACTGAGCGTCAGACCCCGTAGAAAAGATCAAAGGATCTTCTTGAGATCCTTTTTTTCTGCGCGTAATCTG
CTGCTTGCAAACAAAAAAACCACCGCTACCAGCGGTGGTTTGTTTGCCGGATCAAGAGCTACCAACTCTT
TTTCCGAAGGTAACTGGCTTCAGCAGAGCGCAGATACCAAATACTGTTCTTCTAGTGTAGCCGTAGTTAG
GCCACCACTTCAAGAACTCTGTAGCACCGCCTACATACCTCGCTCTGCTAATCCTGTTACCAGTGGCTGC
TGCCAGTGGCGATAAGTCGTGTCTTACCGGGTTGGACTCAAGACGATAGTTACCGGATAAGGCGCAGCGG
TCGGGCTGAACGGGGGGTTCGTGCACACAGCCCAGCTTGGAGCGAACGACCTACACCGAACTGAGATACC
TACAGCGTGAGCTATGAGAAAGCGCCACGCTTCCCGAAGGGAGAAAGGCGGACAGGTATCCGGTAAGCGG
CAGGGTCGGAACAGGAGAGCGCACGAGGGAGCTTCCAGGGGGAAACGCCTGGTATCTTTATAGTCCTGTC
GGGTTTCGCCACCTCTGACTTGAGCGTCGATTTTTGTGATGCTCGTCAGGGGGGCGGAGCCTATGGAAAA
ACGCCAGCAACGCGGCCTTTTTACGGTTCCTGGCCTTTTGCTGGCCTTTTGCTCACATGTTCTTTCCTGC
GTTATCCCCTGATTCTGTGGATAACCGTGCGGCCGCCAATTCTAATTGTATCGAGATCACTTTTCGTGAT
CCGCTAATCAGCGACGGTCACATTAGGTTTGCCAAGTCAGGGTATGAACCATACGATCAGTTTTCGTGAA
CCTGGTACGTATATTGTGGCGTTTGTGTATATTTTCATTCTTTGACAACAATCAATACCAACCTCAAATA
GGAAAAGTAATAAGTTTGGCGTTACACCCCAAAAGACGCCAAACGGATCGAACTTACTCAATAGCAATTA
GCGAGACAAAACCTACGTTAAGACCTGTAACCGATTTATCAAAGCACTCTGCGGTTCTTTCTTGGGAATA
TTACCTGGACATTTTGTGCCCTCAAGAAACGAGGCTCTACGAGCCTGTTGGAGCCCCTCAGACATTAGCC
GCCACGAATCAAACTTTTTACGCGATTCGGCCCAAATCAGTTTCTCACAGATCATTCGTAGAGTGAAAAA
GCACATCGATTATTTGATACCCCTTTGGGTTAATTACTGTTGAGGTCTTTGCCGTAAGTTCCATCGCTG
